>Addgene plasmid #115664 | pCF525-EF1a-Hygro-P2A-AcrVA5-lenti | addgene full sequence | sequence record 224369 | Addgene NGS Result
GCTTGACCGACAATTGCATGAAGAATCTGCTTAGGGTTAGGCGTTTTGCGCTGCTTCGCGATGTACGGGC
CAGATATTGACATTGATTATTGACTAGTTATTAATAGTAATCAATTACGGGGTCATTAGTTCATAGCCCA
TATATGGAGTTCCGCGTTACATAACTTACGGTAAATGGCCCGCCTGGCTGACCGCCCAACGACCCCCGCC
CATTGACGTCAATAATGACGTATGTTCCCATAGTAACGCCAATAGGGACTTTCCATTGACGTCAATGGGT
GGAGTATTTACGGTAAACTGCCCACTTGGCAGTACATCAAGTGTATCATATGCCAAGTACGCCCCCTATT
GACGTCAATGACGGTAAATGGCCCGCCTGGCATTATGCCCAGTACATGACCTTATGGGACTTTCCTACTT
GGCAGTACATCTACGTATTAGTCATCGCTATTACCATGGTGATGCGGTTTTGGCAGTACATCAATGGGCG
TGGATAGCGGTTTGACTCACGGGGATTTCCAAGTCTCCACCCCATTGACGTCAATGGGAGTTTGTTTTGG
CACCAAAATCAACGGGACTTTCCAAAATGTCGTAACAACTCCGCCCCATTGACGCAAATGGGCGGTAGGC
GTGTACGGTGGGAGGTCTATATAAGCAGCGCGTTTTGCCTGTACTGGGTCTCTCTGGTTAGACCAGATCT
GAGCCTGGGAGCTCTCTGGCTAACTAGGGAACCCACTGCTTAAGCCTCAATAAAGCTTGCCTTGAGTGCT
TCAAGTAGTGTGTGCCCGTCTGTTGTGTGACTCTGGTAACTAGAGATCCCTCAGACCCTTTTAGTCAGTG
TGGAAAATCTCTAGCAGTGGCGCCCGAACAGGGACTTGAAAGCGAAAGGGAAACCAGAGGAGCTCTCTCG
ACGCAGGACTCGGCTTGCTGAAGCGCGCACGGCAAGAGGCGAGGGGCGGCGACTGGTGAGTACGCCAAAA
ATTTTGACTAGCGGAGGCTAGAAGGAGAGAGATGGGTGCGAGAGCGTCAGTATTAAGCGGGGGAGAATTA
GATCGCGATGGGAAAAAATTCGGTTAAGGCCAGGGGGAAAGAAAAAATATAAATTAAAACATATAGTATG
GGCAAGCAGGGAGCTAGAACGATTCGCAGTTAATCCTGGCCTGTTAGAAACATCAGAAGGCTGTAGACAA
ATACTGGGACAGCTACAACCATCCCTTCAGACAGGATCAGAAGAACTTAGATCATTATATAATACAGTAG
CAACCCTCTATTGTGTGCATCAAAGGATAGAGATAAAAGACACCAAGGAAGCTTTAGACAAGATAGAGGA
AGAGCAAAACAAAAGTAAGACCACCGCACAGCAAGCGGCCGCTGATCTTCAGACCTGGAGGAGGAGATAT
GAGGGACAATTGGAGAAGTGAATTATATAAATATAAAGTAGTAAAAATTGAACCATTAGGAGTAGCACCC
ACCAAGGCAAAGAGAAGAGTGGTGCAGAGAGAAAAAAGAGCAGTGGGAATAGGAGCTTTGTTCCTTGGGT
TCTTGGGAGCAGCAGGAAGCACTATGGGCGCAGCGTCAATGACGCTGACGGTACAGGCCAGACAATTATT
GTCTGGTATAGTGCAGCAGCAGAACAATTTGCTGAGGGCTATTGAGGCGCAACAGCATCTGTTGCAACTC
ACAGTCTGGGGCATCAAGCAGCTCCAGGCAAGAATCCTGGCTGTGGAAAGATACCTAAAGGATCAACAGC
TCCTGGGGATTTGGGGTTGCTCTGGAAAACTCATTTGCACCACTGCTGTGCCTTGGAATGCTAGTTGGAG
TAATAAATCTCTGGAACAGATTTGGAATCACACGACCTGGATGGAGTGGGACAGAGAAATTAACAATTAC
ACAAGCTTAATACACTCCTTAATTGAAGAATCGCAAAACCAGCAAGAAAAGAATGAACAAGAATTATTGG
AATTAGATAAATGGGCAAGTTTGTGGAATTGGTTTAACATAACAAATTGGCTGTGGTATATAAAATTATT
CATAATGATAGTAGGAGGCTTGGTAGGTTTAAGAATAGTTTTTGCTGTACTTTCTATAGTGAATAGAGTT
AGGCAGGGATATTCACCATTATCGTTTCAGACCCACCTCCCAACCCCGAGGGGACCCGACAGGCCCGAAG
GAATAGAAGAAGAAGGTGGAGAGAGAGACAGAGACAGATCCATTCGATTAGTGAACGGATCGGCACTGCG
TGCGCCAATTCTGCAGACAAATGGCAGTATTCATCCACAATTTTAAAAGAAAAGGGGGGATTGGGGGGTA
CAGTGCAGGGGAAAGAATAGTAGACATAATAGCAACAGACATACAAACTAAAGAATTACAAAAACAAATT
ACAAAAATTCAAAATTTTCGGGTTTATTACAGGGACAGCAGAGATCCAGTTTGGTTAATTAAGCTAGCTA
GGTCTTGAAAGGAGTGGGAATTGGCTCCGGTGCCCGTCAGTGGGCAGAGCGCACATCGCCCACAGTCCCC
GAGAAGTTGGGGGGAGGGGTCGGCAATTGATCCGGTGCCTAGAGAAGGTGGCGCGGGGTAAACTGGGAAA
GTGATGTCGTGTACTGGCTCCGCCTTTTTCCCGAGGGTGGGGGAGAACCGTATATAAGTGCAGTAGTCGC
CGTGAACGTTCTTTTTCGCAACGGGTTTGCCGCCAGAACACAGGTAAGTGCCGTGTGTGGTTCCCGCGGG
CCTGGCCTCTTTACGGGTTATGGCCCTTGCGTGCCTTGAATTACTTCCACTGGCTGCAGTACGTGATTCT
TGATCCCGAGCTTCGGGTTGGAAGTGGGTGGGAGAGTTCGAGGCCTTGCGCTTAAGGAGCCCCTTCGCCT
CGTGCTTGAGTTGAGGCCTGGCCTGGGCGCTGGGGCCGCCGCGTGCGAATCTGGTGGCACCTTCGCGCCT
GTCTCGCTGCTTTCGATAAGTCTCTAGCCATTTAAAATTTTTGATGACCTGCTGCGACGCTTTTTTTCTG
GCAAGATAGTCTTGTAAATGCGGGCCAAGATCTGCACACTGGTATTTCGGTTTTTGGGGCCGCGGGCGGC
GACGGGGCCCGTGCGTCCCAGCGCACATGTTCGGCGAGGCGGGGCCTGCGAGCGCGGCCACCGAGAATCG
GACGGGGGTAGTCTCAAGCTGGCCGGCCTGCTCTGGTGCCTGGCCTCGCGCCGCCGTGTATCGCCCCGCC
CTGGGCGGCAAGGCTGGCCCGGTCGGCACCAGTTGCGTGAGCGGAAAGATGGCCGCTTCCCGGCCCTGCT
GCAGGGAGCTCAAAATGGAGGACGCGGCGCTCGGGAGAGCGGGCGGGTGAGTCACCCACACAAAGGAAAA
GGGCCTTTCCGTCCTCAGCCGTCGCTTCATGTGACTCCACGGAGTACCGGGCGCCGTCCAGGCACCTCGA
TTAGTTCTCGAGCTTTTGGAGTACGTCGTCTTTAGGTTGGGGGGAGGGGTTTTATGCGATGGAGTTTCCC
CACACTGAGTGGGTGGAGACTGAAGTTAGGCCAGCTTGGCACTTGATGTAATTCTCCTTGGAATTTGCCC
TTTTTGAGTTTGGATCTTGGTTCATTCTCAAGCCTCAGACAGTGGTTCAAAGTTTTTTTCTTCCATTTCA
GGTGTCGTGAACCGGTTCTAGAGCGCTGCCACCATGGCCAAAAAGCCTGAACTCACCGCGACGTCTGTCG
AGAAGTTTCTGATCGAAAAGTTCGACAGCGTGTCCGACCTGATGCAGCTCTCGGAGGGCGAAGAATCTCG
TGCTTTCAGCTTCGATGTAGGAGGGCGTGGATATGTCCTGCGGGTAAATAGCTGCGCCGATGGTTTCTAC
AAAGATCGTTATGTTTATCGGCACTTTGCATCGGCCGCGCTCCCGATTCCGGAAGTGCTTGACATTGGGG
AGTTCAGCGAGAGCCTGACCTATTGCATCTCCCGCCGTGCACAGGGTGTCACGTTGCAAGACCTGCCTGA
AACCGAACTGCCCGCTGTTCTGCAGCCGGTCGCGGAGGCAATGGATGCGATCGCTGCGGCCGATCTTAGC
CAGACGAGCGGGTTCGGCCCATTCGGACCGCAAGGAATCGGTCAATACACTACATGGCGTGATTTCATAT
GCGCGATTGCTGATCCCCATGTGTATCACTGGCAAACTGTGATGGACGACACCGTCAGTGCGTCCGTCGC
GCAGGCTCTCGATGAGCTGATGCTTTGGGCCGAGGACTGCCCCGAAGTCCGGCACCTCGTGCACGCGGAT
TTCGGCTCCAACAATGTCCTGACGGACAATGGCCGCATAACAGCGGTCATTGACTGGAGCGAGGCGATGT
TCGGGGATTCCCAATACGAGGTCGCCAACATCTTCTTCTGGAGGCCGTGGTTGGCTTGTATGGAGCAGCA
GACGCGCTACTTCGAGCGGAGGCATCCGGAGCTTGCAGGATCGCCGCGGCTCCGGGCGTATATGCTCCGC
ATTGGTCTTGACCAACTCTATCAGAGCTTGGTTGACGGCAATTTCGATGATGCAGCTTGGGCGCAGGGTC
GATGCGACGCAATCGTCCGATCCGGAGCCGGGACTGTCGGGCGTACACAAATCGCCCGCAGAAGCGCGGC
CGTCTGGACCGATGGCTGTGTAGAAGTACTCGCCGATAGTGGAAACCGACGCCCCAGCACTCGTCCGAGG
GCAAAGGAAGGATCCGGCGCAACAAACTTCTCTCTGCTGAAACAAGCCGGAGATGTCGAAGAGAATCCTG
GACCGATGAAGATCGAGCTTTCCGGGGGGTATATTTGTTACAGCATTGAGGAAGACGAAGTTACTATAGA
CATGGTAGAGGTCACGACTAAACGCCAGGGGATAGGCTCTCAGCTTATAGATATGGTAAAGGATGTGGCT
AGAGAAGTAGGTCTCCCGATAGGTCTTTATGCGTATCCTCAAGATGACAGTATTAGTCAGGAGGATCTGA
TCGAGTTTTACTTCAGTAATGATTTTGAGTATGACCCAGACGATGTCGATGGACGCCTTATGCGCTGGTC
TTAAACGCGTTAAGTCGACAATCAACCTCTGGATTACAAAATTTGTGAAAGATTGACTGGTATTCTTAAC
TATGTTGCTCCTTTTACGCTATGTGGATACGCTGCTTTAATGCCTTTGTATCATGCTATTGCTTCCCGTA
TGGCTTTCATTTTCTCCTCCTTGTATAAATCCTGGTTGCTGTCTCTTTATGAGGAGTTGTGGCCCGTTGT
CAGGCAACGTGGCGTGGTGTGCACTGTGTTTGCTGACGCAACCCCCACTGGTTGGGGCATTGCCACCACC
TGTCAGCTCCTTTCCGGGACTTTCGCTTTCCCCCTCCCTATTGCCACGGCGGAACTCATCGCCGCCTGCC
TTGCCCGCTGCTGGACAGGGGCTCGGCTGTTGGGCACTGACAATTCCGTGGTGTTGTCGGGGAAATCATC
GTCCTTTCCTTGGCTGCTCGCCTGTGTTGCCACCTGGATTCTGCGCGGGACGTCCTTCTGCTACGTCCCT
TCGGCCCTCAATCCAGCGGACCTTCCTTCCCGCGGCCTGCTGCCGGCTCTGCGGCCTCTTCCGCGTCTTC
GCCTTCGCCCTCAGACGAGTCGGATCTCCCTTTGGGCCGCCTCCCCGCGTCGACTTTAAGACCAATGACT
TACAAGGCAGCTGTAGATCTTAGCCACTTTTTAAAAGAAAAGGGGGGACTGGAAGGGCTAATTCACTCCC
AACGAAGACAAGATCTGCTTTTTGCTTGTACTGGGTCTCTCTGGTTAGACCAGATCTGAGCCTGGGAGCT
CTCTGGCTAACTAGGGAACCCACTGCTTAAGCCTCAATAAAGCTTGCCTTGAGTGCTTCAAGTAGTGTGT
GCCCGTCTGTTGTGTGACTCTGGTAACTAGAGATCCCTCAGACCCTTTTAGTCAGTGTGGAAAATCTCTA
GCAGGGCCCGTTTAAACCCGCTGATCAGCCTCGACTGTGCCTTCTAGTTGCCAGCCATCTGTTGTTTGCC
CCTCCCCCGTGCCTTCCTTGACCCTGGAAGGTGCCACTCCCACTGTCCTTTCCTAATAAAATGAGGAAAT
TGCATCGCATTGTCTGAGTAGGTGTCATTCTATTCTGGGGGGTGGGGTGGGGCAGGACAGCAAGGGGGAG
GATTGGGAAGACAATAGCAGGCATGCTGGGGATGCGGTGGGCTCTATGGCTTCTGAGGCGGAAAGAACCA
GCCATTAATGAAAAGAACCAGCCATTAATGAATCGGCCAACGCGCGGGGAGAGGCGGTTTGCGTATTGGG
CGCTCTTCCGCTTCCTCGCTCACTGACTCGCTGCGCTCGGTCGTTCGGCTGCGGCGAGCGGTATCAGCTC
ACTCAAAGGCGGTAATACGGTTATCCACAGAATCAGGGGATAACGCAGGAAAGAACATGTGAGCAAAAGG
CCAGCAAAAGGCCAGGAACCGTAAAAAGGCCGCGTTGCTGGCGTTTTTCCATAGGCTCCGCCCCCCTGAC
GAGCATCACAAAAATCGACGCTCAAGTCAGAGGTGGCGAAACCCGACAGGACTATAAAGATACCAGGCGT
TTCCCCCTGGAAGCTCCCTCGTGCGCTCTCCTGTTCCGACCCTGCCGCTTACCGGATACCTGTCCGCCTT
TCTCCCTTCGGGAAGCGTGGCGCTTTCTCATAGCTCACGCTGTAGGTATCTCAGTTCGGTGTAGGTCGTT
CGCTCCAAGCTGGGCTGTGTGCACGAACCCCCCGTTCAGCCCGACCGCTGCGCCTTATCCGGTAACTATC
GTCTTGAGTCCAACCCGGTAAGACACGACTTATCGCCACTGGCAGCAGCCACTGGTAACAGGATTAGCAG
AGCGAGGTATGTAGGCGGTGCTACAGAGTTCTTGAAGTGGTGGCCTAACTACGGCTACACTAGAAGAACA
GTATTTGGTATCTGCGCTCTGCTGAAGCCAGTTACCTTCGGAAAAAGAGTTGGTAGCTCTTGATCCGGCA
AACAAACCACCGCTGGTAGCGGTGGTTTTTTTGTTTGCAAGCAGCAGATTACGCGCAGAAAAAAAGGATC
TCAAGAAGATCCTTTGATCTTTTCTACGGGGTCTGACGCTCAGTGGAACGAAAACTCACGTTAAGGGATT
TTGGTCATGAGATTATCAAAAAGGATCTTCACCTAGATCCTTTTAAATTAAAAATGAAGTTTTAAATCAA
TCTAAAGTATATATGAGTAAACTTGGTCTGACAGTTACCAATGCTTAATCAGTGAGGCACCTATCTCAGC
GATCTGTCTATTTCGTTCATCCATAGTTGCCTGACTCCCCGTCGTGTAGATAACTACGATACGGGAGGGC
TTACCATCTGGCCCCAGTGCTGCAATGATACCGCGAGACCCACGCTCACCGGCTCCAGATTTATCAGCAA
TAAACCAGCCAGCCGGAAGGGCCGAGCGCAGAAGTGGTCCTGCAACTTTATCCGCCTCCATCCAGTCTAT
TAATTGTTGCCGGGAAGCTAGAGTAAGTAGTTCGCCAGTTAATAGTTTGCGCAACGTTGTTGCCATTGCT
ACAGGCATCGTGGTGTCACGCTCGTCGTTTGGTATGGCTTCATTCAGCTCCGGTTCCCAACGATCAAGGC
GAGTTACATGATCCCCCATGTTGTGCAAAAAAGCGGTTAGCTCCTTCGGTCCTCCGATCGTTGTCAGAAG
TAAGTTGGCCGCAGTGTTATCACTCATGGTTATGGCAGCACTGCATAATTCTCTTACTGTCATGCCATCC
GTAAGATGCTTTTCTGTGACTGGTGAGTACTCAACCAAGTCATTCTGAGAATAGTGTATGCGGCGACCGA
GTTGCTCTTGCCCGGCGTCAATACGGGATAATACCGCGCCACATAGCAGAACTTTAAAAGTGCTCATCAT
TGGAAAACGTTCTTCGGGGCGAAAACTCTCAAGGATCTTACCGCTGTTGAGATCCAGTTCGATGTAACCC
ACTCGTGCACCCAACTGATCTTCAGCATCTTTTACTTTCACCAGCGTTTCTGGGTGAGCAAAAACAGGAA
GGCAAAATGCCGCAAAAAAGGGAATAAGGGCGACACGGAAATGTTGAATACTCATACTCTTCCTTTTTCA
ATATTATTGAAGCATTTATCAGGGTTATTGTCTCATGAGCGGATACATATTTGAATGTATTTAGAAAAAT
AAACAAATAGGGGTTCCGCGCACATTTCCCCGAAAAGTGCCACCTGACGTCGACGGATCGGGAGATCTCC
CGATCCCCTATGGTGCACTCTCAGTACAATCTGCTCTGATGCCGCATAGTTAAGCCAGTATCTGCTCCCT
GCTTGTGTGTTGGAGGTCGCTGAGTAGTGCGCGAGCAAAATTTAAGCTACAACAAGGCAAG
Features (pLannotate 1.2.2; 23 found; start..end, strand, type, name):
     79..458     +  enhancer       CMV enhancer: human cytomegalovirus immediate early enhancer
    459..658     +  promoter       CMV promoter: human cytomegalovirus (CMV) immediate early promoter
    676..856     +  LTR            5' LTR (truncated): truncated 5' long terminal repeat (LTR) from HIV-1
    903..1028    +  misc_feature   HIV-1 Ψ: packaging signal of human immunodeficiency virus type 1
   1012..1375    +  CDS            HIV-1 gag (fragment): gag protein from human immunodeficiency virus 1; gag
   1521..1754    +  misc_feature   RRE: The Rev response element (RRE) of HIV-1 allows for Rev-dependent mRNA export from the nucleus to the cytoplasm.
   2131..2231    +  CDS            Rev (fragment): human immunodeficiency virus 1 (HIV-1) Rev protein; rev; enhances nuclear export of unspliced and incompletely spliced viral mRNAs
   2281..2398    +  misc_feature   cPPT/CTS: central polypurine tract and central termination sequence of HIV-1
   2448..2466    +  CDS            small t antigen (fragment): SV40 (simian virus 40) small t antigen
   2492..2703    +  promoter       EF-1α core promoter: core promoter for human elongation factor EF-1α
   2704..2812    +  intron         EF-1α intron A (fragment): intron upstream of the start codon of human EF-1α
   3438..3641    +  intron         EF-1α intron A: truncated intron upstream of the start codon of human EF-1α
   3680..4699    +  CDS            HygR: hygromycin B phosphotransferase confers resistance to hygromycin
   5060..5648    +  misc_feature   WPRE: woodchuck hepatitis virus posttranscriptional regulatory element
   5699..5718    +  misc_feature   cPPT/CTS (fragment): central polypurine tract and central termination sequence of HIV-1
   5720..5953    +  LTR            3' LTR (ΔU3): self-inactivating 3' long terminal repeat (LTR) from HIV-1
   5985..6209    +  polyA_signal   bGH poly(A) signal: bovine growth hormone polyadenylation signal
   6213..6232    +  promoter       SV40 promoter (fragment): SV40 enhancer and early promoter
   6253..6303    -  CDS            lacI (fragment): lac repressor; lacI; The lac repressor binds to the lac operator to inhibit transcription in E. coli. This inhibition can be relieved by adding lactose or isopropyl-β-D-thiogalactopyranoside (IPTG).
   6486..7074    -  rep_origin     ori: high-copy-number ColE1/pMB1/pBR322/pUC origin of replication
   7245..8105    -  CDS            AmpR: β-lactamase; bla; confers resistance to ampicillin, carbenicillin, and related antibiotics
   8106..8210    -  promoter       AmpR promoter: bla
   8269..8321    -  misc_feature   bom (fragment): basis of mobility region from pBR322
