[The description below was written by a language model from this plasmid's Addgene catalogue record and pLannotate feature annotations shown in this document.]
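Description:
pCF525-EF1a-Hygro-P2A-AcrVA5-lenti is a self-inactivating (SIN) HIV-1-based lentiviral transfer vector of about 8.4 kb, built on the pCF525 backbone to express the anti-CRISPR protein AcrVA5 in human cells. It is propagated in E. coli through a high-copy ColE1/pUC-type origin and selected with ampicillin via the β-lactamase gene. The viral portion begins with a CMV enhancer/promoter fused to a truncated 5' LTR, which drives production of the genomic RNA in packaging cells. This is followed by the Ψ packaging signal with a partial gag sequence, the Rev response element for nuclear export of the unspliced RNA, and the cPPT/CTS, which aids nuclear import of the reverse-transcribed genome. A ΔU3 3' LTR followed by a bGH polyadenylation signal closes the cassette, so the integrated provirus lacks LTR promoter activity. No viral structural or enzymatic genes are intact, so these functions have to be supplied in trans for packaging.

The internal expression unit uses the human EF-1α promoter with its intron A to transcribe a single open reading frame. In it, hygromycin B phosphotransferase is linked through a P2A ribosome-skipping peptide to AcrVA5, a roughly 280 bp coding sequence from Moraxella bovoculi. A WPRE downstream enhances transcript stability and expression. The automated annotation labels only HygR; the P2A and AcrVA5 segments are not called, but the unannotated gap between HygR and the WPRE fits their expected position. Because the marker and inhibitor come from one transcript, hygromycin selection enriches for transduced cells that also produce AcrVA5. The construct comes from work identifying natural inhibitors of Cas12a, and it suits the generation of stable human cell lines for testing or restraining Cas12a genome editing.
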