Addgene plasmid #115664: pCF525-EF1a-Hygro-P2A-AcrVA5-lenti
Purpose: Expresses AcrVA5 in human cells, contained in a lentiviral vector.
Depositing lab: Jennifer Doudna. Depositing organization: University of California, Berkeley. Publication: Systematic discovery of natural CRISPR-Cas12a inhibitors. Watters KE, Fellmann C, Bai HB, Ren SM, Doudna JA. Science. 2018 Oct 12;362(6411):236-239. doi: 10.1126/science.aau5138. Epub 2018 Sep 6. PubMed 30190307.
Backbone
  Vector backbone: pCF525 (SIN-LTR lenti)
  Backbone manufacturer: N/A
  Backbone size w/o insert (bp): 8100
  Total vector size (bp): 8391
  Vector type: Mammalian Expression, Bacterial Expression, Lentiviral
  Selectable markers: Hygromycin
Growth in bacteria
  Bacterial resistance: Ampicillin, 100 μg/mL
  Growth temperature: 37°C
  Growth strain: NEB Stable
  Copy number: High Copy
Gene/Insert
  Gene/Insert name: AcrVA5
  Species: Moraxella bovoculi
  Insert size (bp): 280
  GenBank ID: WP_046699157.1
  Promoter: EF-1a promoter
  Cloning method: Gibson Cloning
  Sequencing primers: 5′ TGCGACGCAATCGTCCGATCC
Terms and licenses: Academic/Nonprofit Terms; Industry Terms: Not Available to Industry
How to cite: pCF525-EF1a-Hygro-P2A-AcrVA5-lenti was a gift from Jennifer Doudna (Addgene plasmid # 115664 ; http://n2t.net/addgene:115664 ; RRID:Addgene_115664)
